Addgene plasmid #48100: pQC
Purpose: (Empty Backbone) Cumate-inducible expression of ECFP-tagged fusion protein
Depositing lab: Julia Vorholt. Depositing organization: ETH Zurich (Swiss Federal Institute of Technology). Publication: Cumate-inducible gene expression system for sphingomonads and other Alphaproteobacteria. Kaczmarczyk A, Vorholt JA, Francez-Charlot A. Appl Environ Microbiol. 2013 Nov;79(21):6795-802. doi: 10.1128/AEM.02296-13. Epub 2013 Aug 30. PubMed 23995928.
Backbone
  Vector backbone: pQF
  Backbone manufacturer: Andreas Kaczmarczyk
  Backbone size (bp): 7535
  Modifications to backbone: N-terminal 3xFLAG tag replaced by ECFP
  Vector type: Bacterial Expression
  Promoter: PQ5
  Tag / fusion protein: ECFP (N terminal on backbone); 3xFLAG (C terminal on backbone)
Growth in bacteria
  Bacterial resistance: Tetracycline, 10 μg/mL
  Growth temperature: 37°C
  Growth strain: Top10
  Copy number: Unknown
Terms and licenses: Academic/Nonprofit Terms; Industry Terms: Not Available to Industry
How to cite: pQC was a gift from Julia Vorholt (Addgene plasmid # 48100 ; http://n2t.net/addgene:48100 ; RRID:Addgene_48100)
