[The description below was written by a language model from this plasmid's Addgene catalogue record and pLannotate feature annotations shown in this document.]
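Description:
pQC is an empty bacterial expression backbone for cumate-inducible production of ECFP-tagged fusion proteins, developed as part of a cumate-regulated expression system for sphingomonads and other Alphaproteobacteria. It derives from the vector pQF, with the N-terminal 3xFLAG tag of that parent replaced by ECFP. The catalogue gives the backbone size as 7,535 bp, whereas the annotated depositor sequence is 8,180 nt; the extra length would be roughly consistent with the ECFP substitution, although the record does not explain it.

The plasmid combines two replication systems: an IncP (RK2-type) oriV with its trans-acting initiator trfA, which supports broad-host-range maintenance, and a ColE1/pUC-type origin for propagation in E. coli. An IncP oriT with traJ and a traI fragment should allow mobilisation by conjugation from a donor that supplies the remaining transfer functions. Selection is by tetracycline, through the tetA efflux gene accompanied by tetR sequences. The annotated β-lactamase, lacZα, bom and rop fragments appear to be backbone remnants rather than functional markers.

The expression module consists of the PQ5 promoter region, annotated with two CuO operator sites, followed by the ECFP coding sequence and then a partial match to 3xFLAG downstream, corresponding to the C-terminal tag listed in the catalogue. A gene cloned between them would therefore carry ECFP at its N terminus and, if read in frame, a C-terminal FLAG epitope. The CymR repressor from Pseudomonas putida is encoded divergently, next to a bla promoter fragment that probably drives it. CymR binds the CuO operators to silence transcription, and adding cumate releases it. This permits regulated expression for fluorescence localisation or detection of the fusion protein.
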