Features (pLannotate 1.2.2; 19 found; start..end, strand, type, name):
     11..642     +  rep_origin     oriV: incP origin of replication
    720..933     +  CDS            bla(M) (fragment): β-lactamase lacking the signal sequence; bla(M); allows cytosolic expression of β-lactamase
   1105..1693    +  rep_origin     ori: high-copy-number ColE1/pMB1/pBR322/pUC origin of replication
   1758..2366    -  CDS            cymR: CYMR_PSEPU - Experimental evidence at transcript level: Swiss-Prot protein existence level 2. Involved in the repression of the cym and cmt operons which are responsible of the p-cymene degradation. From Pseudomonas putida (Arthrobacter siderocapsulatus).
   2397..2428    -  promoter       AmpR promoter (fragment): bla
   2443..2470    +  protein_bind   CuO: CymR-binding P2 operator sequence from the p-cmt operon of Pseudomonas putida (Mullick et al., 2006) CymR
   2513..2540    +  protein_bind   CuO: CymR-binding P2 operator sequence from the p-cmt operon of Pseudomonas putida (Mullick et al., 2006) CymR
   2562..3278    +  CDS            ECFP: ECFP is a basic (constitutively fluorescent) cyan fluorescent protein published in 1996, derived from Aequorea victoria. It has low acid sensitivity.
   3369..3391    +  CDS            3xFLAG (fragment): three tandem FLAG® epitope tags
   3463..3620    +  CDS            lacZα (fragment): LacZα fragment of β-galactosidase; lacZ fragment
   3626..3725    -  misc_feature   bom (fragment): basis of mobility region from pBR322
   3827..3862    -  CDS            rop (fragment): Rop protein, which maintains plasmids at low copy number; rop
   3927..4569    -  CDS            TetR (fragment): tetracycline resistance regulatory protein; tetR
   4675..5874    +  CDS            TcR: tetracycline efflux protein; tetA; confers resistance to tetracycline
   5933..6085    -  CDS            tetR (fragment): TETR1_ECOLX - Experimental evidence at protein level: Swiss-Prot protein existence level 1. TetR is the repressor of the tetracycline resistance element; its N-terminal region forms a helix-turn-helix structure and binds DNA. Binding of tetracycline to TetR reduces the repressor affinity for the tetracycline resistance gene (tetA) promoter operator sites. From Escherichia coli.
   6105..7253    -  CDS            trfA: trans-acting replication protein that binds to and activates oriV
   7383..7487    -  CDS            traI (fragment): TRAI6_ECOLX - Experimental evidence at protein level: Swiss-Prot protein existence level 1. The initiation process of transfer DNA synthesis requires the interaction of at least three plasmid-specific components (TraH, I, and J) at the transfer origin resulting in the assembly of a specialised nucleoprotein complex - the relaxosome. Site- and strand-specific cleavage at the transfer origin is dependent on TraI and TraJ. From Escherichia coli.
   7525..7896    -  CDS            traJ: oriT-recognizing protein; traJ
   7929..8038    -  oriT           oriT: incP origin of transfer
>Addgene plasmid #48100 | pQC | depositor full sequence | sequence record 69231 | pQC sequence 8180 bps
GACCCTTTCCGACGCTCACCGGGCTGGTTGCCCTCGCCGCTGGGCTGGCGGCCGTCTATGGCCCTGCAAA
CGCGCCAGAAACGCCGTCGAAGCCGTGTGCGAGACACCGCGGCCGCCGGCGTTGTGGATACCTCGCGGAA
AACTTGGCCCTCACTGACAGATGAGGGGCGGACGTTGACACTTGAGGGGCCGACTCACCCGGCGCGGCGT
TGACAGATGAGGGGCAGGCTCGATTTCGGCCGGCGACGTGGAGCTGGCCAGCCTCGCAAATCGGCGAAAA
CGCCTGATTTTACGCGAGTTTCCCACAGATGATGTGGACAAGCCTGGGGATAAGTGCCCTGCGGTATTGA
CACTTGAGGGGCGCGACTACTGACAGATGAGGGGCGCGATCCTTGACACTTGAGGGGCAGAGTGCTGACA
GATGAGGGGCGCACCTATTGACATTTGAGGGGCTGTCCACAGGCAGAAAATCCAGCATTTGCAAGGGTTT
CCGCCCGTTTTTCGGCCACCGCTAACCTGTCTTTTAACCTGCTTTTAAACCAATATTTATAAACCTTGTT
TTTAACCAGGGCTGCGCCCTGTGCGCGTGACCGCGCACGCCGAAGGGGGGTGCCCCCCCTTCTCGAACCC
TCCCGGCCCGCTAACGCGGGCCTCCCATCCCCCCAGGGGCTGCGCCCCTCGGCCGCGAACGGCCTCACCC
CAAAAATGGCAGCCAAGCTGACCACTTCTGCGCTCGGCCCTTCCGGCTGGCTGGTTTATTGCTGATAAAT
CTGGAGCCGGTGAGCGTGGGTCTCGCGGTATCATTGCAGCACTGGGGCCAGATGGTAAGCCCTCCCGTAT
CGTAGTTATCTACACGACGGGGAGTCAGGCAACTATGGATGAACGAAATAGACAGATCGCTGAGATAGGT
GCCTCACTGATTAAGCATTGGTAACTGTCAGACCAAGTTTACTCATATATACTTTAGATTGATTTAAAAC
TTCATTTTTAATTTAAAAGGATCTAGGTGAAGATCCTTTTTGATAATCTCATGACCAAAATCCCTTAACG
TGAGTTTTCGTTCCACTGAGCGTCAGACCCCGTAGAAAAGATCAAAGGATCTTCTTGAGATCCTTTTTTT
CTGCGCGTAATCTGCTGCTTGCAAACAAAAAAACCACCGCTACCAGCGGTGGTTTGTTTGCCGGATCAAG
AGCTACCAACTCTTTTTCCGAAGGTAACTGGCTTCAGCAGAGCGCAGATACCAAATACTGTCCTTCTAGT
GTAGCCGTAGTTAGGCCACCACTTCAAGAACTCTGTAGCACCGCCTACATACCTCGCTCTGCTAATCCTG
TTACCAGTGGCTGCTGCCAGTGGCGATAAGTCGTGTCTTACCGGGTTGGACTCAAGACGATAGTTACCGG
ATAAGGCGCAGCGGTCGGGCTGAACGGGGGGTTCGTGCACACAGCCCAGCTTGGAGCGAACGACCTACAC
CGAACTGAGATACCTACAGCGTGAGCTATGAGAAAGCGCCACGCTTCCCGAAGGGAGAAAGGCGGACAGG
TATCCGGTAAGCGGCAGGGTCGGAACAGGAGAGCGCACGAGGGAGCTTCCAGGGGGAAACGCCTGGTATC
TTTATAGTCCTGTCGGGTTTCGCCACCTCTGACTTGAGCGTCGATTTTTGTGATGCTCGTCAGGGGGGCG
GAGCCTATGGAAAAACGCCAGCAACGCGGCCTTTTTACGGTTCCTGGCCTTTTGCTGGCCTTTTGCTCAC
ATGTTCAGCGCTTGAACTTGGCGTAGCGCTCGCGGGCGATTTCCAGGGTCGAGTTGCGGACGCGCTCGAA
GCGCTCCTTGTCCTTCTGCCACAGCGAGCGGACCGCCAGGCCGCGGACCGAGTTGAAGATCAGCCACAGG
ATGTCCTCCGCGTCGTCGCGGCTCAGGCCGCGCGACACCAGCACGCCCAGCCACATATCCTCGACGACGA
AGCGGTTGCGCTCGACGGTGCGCTGGATGCCCTCGCGCAGCGCCGGGTCGCGGTCGGCGGCCACGATCAG
GTCCAGCGAGATCGAGAAGTCGTCGTCCAGGAAGAACTCGGCGGCGTCGTCCAGCATCTGCTGGATGACG
TCGTCCTCGGGCTTCAGCTTGGCCAGGCGGGCGCGGCTGCGCTCGGTGATCTGCTCGTACAGCCACTCGA
AGGTGGCCAGCAGCAGTTCCAGCTTGGTCGGGAAGTGGTGCGACTGGGCGCCGCGGCTGACGCCGGCGGC
GCCCGGGACGTCGGCGATGCGGAAGCCGGCATAGCCCTTCTCGCGCAGGACGCCCAGGGCGGCGGCGATC
AGCTTGCCCTGGGTTTCCATCGCGCGCTCGGCCTGGGTGCGGCGCTTCGGCGACATGATGACCATTCGGG
GTCTCTCCCTGCTAGCATCAGGGTTATTGTATCATGAGCGGATACATATGTCAATGTACCGGAACAAACA
GACAATCTGGTCTGTTTGTACATGGTTGACGGATCGCCGCGAAGCCGCTAACTGCGCCGGTTAACAAACA
GACAATCTGGTCTGTTTGTAACTAGTAGAGGAAGCTTCCGCATGGTGAGCAAGGGCGAGGAGCTGTTCAC
CGGGGTGGTGCCCATCCTGGTCGAGCTGGACGGCGACGTAAACGGCCACAAGTTCAGCGTGTCCGGCGAG
GGCGAGGGCGATGCCACCTACGGCAAGCTGACCCTGAAGTTCATCTGCACCACCGGCAAGCTGCCCGTGC
CCTGGCCCACCCTCGTGACCACCCTGACCTGGGGCGTGCAGTGCTTCAGCCGCTACCCCGACCACATGAA
GCAGCACGACTTCTTCAAGTCCGCCATGCCCGAAGGCTACGTCCAGGAGCGCACCATCTTCTTCAAGGAC
GACGGCAACTACAAGACCCGCGCCGAGGTGAAGTTCGAGGGCGACACCCTGGTGAACCGCATCGAGCTGA
AGGGCATCGACTTCAAGGAGGACGGCAACATCCTGGGGCACAAGCTGGAGTACAACTACATCAGCCACAA
CGTCTATATCACCGCCGACAAGCAGAAGAACGGCATCAAGGCCAACTTCAAGATCCGCCACAACATCGAG
GACGGCAGCGTGCAGCTCGCCGACCACTACCAGCAGAACACCCCCATCGGCGACGGCCCCGTGCTGCTGC
CCGACAACCACTACCTGAGCACCCAGTCCGCCCTGAGCAAAGACCCCAACGAGAAGCGCGATCACATGGT
CCTGCTGGAGTTCGTGACCGCCGCCGGGATCACTCTCGGCATGGACGAGCTGTACAAGATTAATATGACT
CTAGAAGATCTCGAGGTACCGAGCTCCAATTGGGATCCGGACTACAAGGACCACGACGGCGACTATAAGG
ACCACGACATCGACTACAAGGATGACGACGACAAGTGAGGATCCGGTGAAGTGACCCGCAAAAAAAAAGG
CCAGGGGATCGCTCCCCCGGCCTTTTTTTTGAATTCACTGGCCGTCGTTTTACAACGTCGTGACTGGGAA
AACCCTGGCGTTACCCAACTTAATCGCCTTGCAGCACATCCCCCTTTCGCCAGCTGGCGTAATAGCGAAG
AGGCCCGCACCGATCGCCCTTCCCAACAGTTGCGCAGCCTGAATGGCGAATGGCGCCTGATGCGGTATTT
TCTCCTTACGCATCTGTGCGGTATTTCACACCGCATATGGTGCACTCTCAGTACAATCTGCTCTGATGCC
GCATAGTTAAGCCAGCCCCGACACCCGCCAACACCCGCTGACGCGCCCTGACGGGCTTGTCTGCTCCCGG
CATCCGCTTACAGACAAGCTGTGACCGTCTCCGGGAGCTGCATGTGTCAGAGGTTTTCACCGTCATCACC
GAAACGCGCGAGACGAAAGGGCCTCGTGATACGCCTATTTTTATAGGTTAATGTCATGATAATAATGGTT
TCTTAGCACCCTTTCTCGGTCCTTCAACGTTCCTGACAACGAGCCTCCTTTTCGCCAATCCATCGACAAT
CACCGCGAGTCCCTGCTCGAACGCTGCGTCCGGACCGGCTTCGTCGAAGGCGTCTATCGCGGCCCGCAAC
AGCGGCGAGAGCGGAGCCTGTTCAACGGTGCCGCCGCGCTCGCCGGCATCGCTGTCGCCGGCCTGCTCCT
CAAGCACGGCCCCAACAGTGAAGTAGCTGATTGTCATCAGCGCATTGACGGCGTCCCCGGCCGAAAAACC
CGCCTCGCAGAGGAAGCGAAGCTGCGCGTCGGCCGTTTCCATCTGCGGTGCGCCCGGTCGCGTGCCGGCA
TGGATGCGCGCGCCATCGCGGTAGGCGAGCAGCGCCTGCCTGAAGCTGCGGGCATTCCCGATCAGAAATG
AGCGCCAGTCGTCGTCGGCTCTCGGCACCGAATGCGTATGATTCTCCGCCAGCATGGCTTCGGCCAGTGC
GTCGAGCAGCGCCCGCTTGTTCCTGAAGTGCCAGTAAAGCGCCGGCTGCTGAACCCCCAACCGTTCCGCC
AGTTTGCGTGTCGTCAGACCGTCTACGCCGACCTCGTTCAACAGGTCCAGGGCGGCACGGATCACTGTAT
TCGGCTGCAACTTTGTCATGATTGACACTTTATCACTGATAAACATAATATGTCCACCAACTTATCAGTG
ATAAAGAATCCGCGCGTTCAATCGGACCAGCGGAGGCTGGTCCGGAGGCCAGACGTGAAACCCAACATAC
CCCTGATCGTAATTCTGAGCACTGTCGCGCTCGACGCTGTCGGCATCGGCCTGATTATGCCGGTGCTGCC
GGGCCTCCTGCGCGATCTGGTTCACTCGAACGACGTCACCGCCCACTATGGCATTCTGCTGGCGCTGTAT
GCGTTGGTGCAATTTGCCTGCGCACCTGTGCTGGGCGCGCTGTCGGATCGTTTCGGGCGGCGGCCAATCT
TGCTCGTCTCGCTGGCCGGCGCCACTGTCGACTACGCCATCATGGCGACAGCGCCTTTCCTTTGGGTTCT
CTATATCGGGCGGATCGTGGCCGGCATCACCGGGGCGACTGGGGCGGTAGCCGGCGCTTATATTGCCGAT
ATCACTGATGGCGATGAGCGCGCGCGGCACTTCGGCTTCATGAGCGCCTGTTTCGGGTTCGGGATGGTCG
CGGGACCTGTGCTCGGTGGGCTGATGGGCGGTTTCTCCCCCCACGCTCCGTTCTTCGCCGCGGCAGCCTT
GAACGGCCTCAATTTCCTGACGGGCTGTTTCCTTTTGCCGGAGTCGCACAAAGGCGAACGCCGGCCGTTA
CGCCGGGAGGCTCTCAACCCGCTCGCTTCGTTCCGGTGGGCCCGGGGCATGACCGTCGTCGCCGCCCTGA
TGGCGGTCTTCTTCATCATGCAACTTGTCGGACAGGTGCCGGCCGCGCTTTGGGTCATTTTCGGCGAGGA
TCGCTTTCACTGGGACGCGACCACGATCGGCATTTCGCTTGCCGCATTTGGCATTCTGCATTCACTCGCC
CAGGCAATGATCACCGGCCCTGTAGCCGCCCGGCTCGGCGAAAGGCGGGCACTCATGCTCGGAATGATTG
CCGACGGCACAGGCTACATCCTGCTTGCCTTCGCGACACGGGGATGGATGGCGTTCCCGATCATGGTCCT
GCTTGCTTCGGGTGGCATCGGAATGCCGGCGCTGCAAGCAATGTTGTCCAGGCAGGTGGATGAGGAACGT
CAGGGGCAGCTGCAAGGCTCACTGGCGGCGCTCACCAGCCTGACCTCGATCGTCGGACCCCTCCTCTTCA
CGGCGATCTATGCGGCTTCTATAACAACGTGGAACGGGTGGGCATGGATTGCAGGCGCTGCCCTCTACTT
GCTCTGCCTGCCGGCGCTGCGTCGCGGGCTTTGGAGCGGCGCAGGGCAACGAGCCGATCGCTGATCGTGG
AAACGATAGGCCTATGCCATGCGGGTCAAGGCGACTTCCGGCAAGCTATACGCGCCCTAGAATTGTCAAT
TTTAATCCTCTGTTTATCGGCAGTTCGTAGAGCGCGCCGTGCGTCCCGAGCGATACTGAGCGAAGCAAGT
GCGTCGAGCAGTGCCCGCTTGTTCCTGAAATGCCAGTAAAGCGCTGGCTGCTGAACCCCCAGCCGGAACT
GACCCCACAAGGCCCTAGCGTTTGCAATGCACCAGGTCATCATTGACCCAGGCGTGTTCCACCAGGCCGC
TGCCTCGCAACTCTTCGCAGGCTTCGCCGACCTGCTCGCGCCACTTCTTCACGCGGGTGGAATCCGATCC
GCACATGAGGCGGAAGGTTTCCAGCTTGAGCGGGTACGGCTCCCGGTGCGAGCTGAAATAGTCGAACATC
CGTCGGGCCGTCGGCGACAGCTTGCGGTACTTCTCCCATATGAATTTCGTGTAGTGGTCGCCAGCAAACA
GCACGACGATTTCCTCGTCGATCAGGACCTGGCAACGGGACGTTTTCTTGCCACGGTCCAGGACGCGGAA
GCGGTGCAGCAGCGACACCGATTCCAGGTGCCCAACGCGGTCGGACGTGAAGCCCATCGCCGTCGCCTGT
AGGCGCGACAGGCATTCCTCGGCCTTCGTGTAATACCGGCCATTGATCGACCAGCCCAGGTCCTGGCAAA
GCTCGTAGAACGTGAAGGTGATCGGCTCGCCGATAGGGGTGCGCTTCGCGTACTCCAACACCTGCTGCCA
CACCAGTTCGTCATCGTCGGCCCGCAGCTCGACGCCGGTGTAGGTGATCTTCACGTCCTTGTTGACGTGG
AAAATGACCTTGTTTTGCAGCGCCTCGCGCGGGATTTTCTTGTTGCGCGTGGTGAACAGGGCAGAGCGGG
CCGTGTCGTTTGGCATCGCTCGCATCGTGTCCGGCCACGGCGCAATATCGAACAAGGAAAGCTGCATTTC
CTTGATCTGCTGCTTCGTGTGTTTCAGCAACGCGGCCTGCTTGGCCTCGCTGACCTGTTTTGCCAGGTCC
TCGCCGGCGGTTTTTCGCTTCTTGGTCGTCATAGTTCCTCGCGTGTCGATGGTCATCGACTTCGCCAAAC
CTGCCGCCTCCTGTTCGAGACGACGCGAACGCTCCACGGCGGCCGATGGCGCGGGCAGGGCAGGGGGAGC
CAGTTGCACGCTGTCGCGCTCGATCTTGGCCGTAGCTTGCTGGACCATCGAGCCGACGGACTGGAAGGTT
TCGCGGGGCGCACGCATGACGGTGCGGCTTGCGATGGTTTCGGCATCCTCGGCGGAAAACCCCGCGTCGA
TCAGTTCTTGCCTGTATGCCTTCCGGTCAAACGTCCGATTCATTCACCCTCCTTGCGGGATTGCCCCGAC
TCACGCCGGGGCAATGTGCCCTTATTCCTGATTTGACCCGCCTGGTGCCTTGGTGTCCAGATAATCCACC
TTATCGGCAATGAAGTCGGTCCCGTAGACCGTCTGGCCGTCCTTCTCGTACTTGGTATTCCGAATCTTGC
CCTGCACGAATACCAGCTCCGCGAAGTCGCTCTTCTTGATGGAGCGCATGGGGACGTGCTTGGCAATCAC
GCGCACCCCCCGGCCGTTTTAGCGGCTAAAAAAGTCATGGCTCTGCCCTCGGGCGGACCACGCCCATCAT
GACCTTGCCAAGCTCGTCCTGCTTCTCTTCGATCTTCGCCAGCAGGGCGAGGATCGTGGCATCACCGAAC
CGCGCCGTGCGCGGGTCGTCGGTGAGCCAGAGTTTCAGCAGGCCGCCCAGGCGGCCCAGGTCGCCATTGA
TGCGGGCCAGCTCGCGGACGTGCTCATAGTCCACGACGCCCGTGATTTTGTAGCCCTGGCCGACGGCCAG
CAGGTAGGCCTACAGGCTCATGCCGGCCGCCGCCGCCTTTTCCTCAATCGCTCTTCGTTCGTCTGGAAGG
CAGTACACCTTGATAGGTGGGCTGCCCTTCCTGGTTGGCTTGGTTTCATCAGCCATCCGCTTGCCCTCAT
CTGTTACGCCGGCGGTAGCCGGCCAGCCTCGCAGAGCAGGATTCCCGTTGAGCACCGCCAGGTGCGAATA
AGGGACAGTGAAGAAGGAACACCCGCTCGCGGGTGGGCCTACTTCACCTATCCTGCCCGGCTGACGCCGT
TGGATACACCAAGGAAAGTCTACACGAACCCTTTGGCAAAATCCTGTATATCGTGCGAAAAAGGATGGAT
ATACCGAAAAAATCGCTATAATGACCCCGAAGCAGGGTTATGCAGCGGAAAAGATCCGTC
