>Addgene plasmid #48100 | pQC | addgene partial sequence | sequence record 76540 | M13_pUC_fwd
GAATTCAAAAAAAAGGCCGGGGGAGCGATCCCCTGGCCTTTTTTTTTGCGGGTCACTTCACCGGATCCTC
ACTTGTCGTCGTCATCCTTGTAGTCGATGTCGTGGTCCTTATAGTCGCCGTCGTGGTCCTTGTAGTCCGG
ATCCCAATTGGAGCTCGGTACCTCGAGATCTTCTAGAGTCATATTAATCTTGTACAGCTCGTCCATGCCG
AGAGTGATCCCGGCGGCGGTCACGAACTCCAGCAGGACCATGTGATCGCGCTTCTCGTTGGGGTCTTTGC
TCAGGGCGGACTGGGTGCTCAGGTAGTGGTTGTCGGGCAGCAGCACGGGGCCGTCGCCGATGGGGGTGTT
CTGCTGGTAGTGGTCGGCGAGCTGCACGCTGCCGTCCTCGATGTTGTGGCGGATCTTGAAGTTGGCCTTG
ATGCCGTTCTTCTGCTTGTCGGCGGTGATATAGACGTTGTGGCTGATGTAGTTGTACTCCAGCTTGTGCC
CCAGGATGTTGCCGTCCTCCTTGAAGTCGATGCCCTTCAGCTCGATGCGGTTCACCAGGGTGTCGCCCTC
GAACTTCACCTCGGCGCGGGTCTTGTAGTTGCCGTCGTCCTTGAAGAAGATGGTGCGCTCCTGGACGTAG
CCTTCGGGCATGGCGGACTTGAAGAAGTCGTGCTGCTTCATGTGGTCGGGGTAGCGGCTGAAGCACTGCA
CGCCCCAGGTCAGGGTGGTCACGAGGGTGGGCCAGGGCACGGGCAGCTTGCCGGTGGTGCAGATGAACTT
CAGGGTCAGCTTGCCGTAGGTGGCATCGCCCTCGCCCTCGCCGGACACGCTGAACTTGTGGCCGTTTACG
TCGCCGTCCAGCTCGACCAGGATGGGCACCACCCCGGTGAACAGCTCCTCGCCCTTGCTCACCATGCGGA
AGCTTCCTCTACTAGTTACAAACAGACCAGATTGTCTGTTTGTTAACCGGCGCAGTTAGCGGCTTCGCGG
CGATCCGTCAAC
