>Addgene plasmid #48100 | pQC | addgene partial sequence | sequence record 77399 | EXFP-R 5'-GTCTTGTAGTTGCCGTCGTC-3'
GCGCTCCTGGACGTAGCCTTCGGGCATGGCGGACTTGAAGAAGTCGTGCTGCTTCATGTGGTCGGGGTAG
CGGCTGAAGCACTGCACGCCCCAGGTCAGGGTGGTCACGAGGGTGGGCCAGGGCACGGGCAGCTTGCCGG
TGGTGCAGATGAACTTCAGGGTCAGCTTGCCGTAGGTGGCATCGCCCTCGCCCTCGCCGGACACGCTGAA
CTTGTGGCCGTTTACGTCGCCGTCCAGCTCGACCAGGATGGGCACCACCCCGGTGAACAGCTCCTCGCCC
TTGCTCACCATGCGGAAGCTTCCTCTACTAGTTACAAACAGACCAGATTGTCTGTTTGTTAACCGGCGCA
GTTAGCGGCTTCGCGGCGATCCGTCAACCATGTACAAACAGACCAGATTGTCTGTTTGTTCCGGTACATT
GACATATGTATCCGCTCATGATACAATAACCCTGATGCTAGCAGGGAGAGACCCCGAATGGTCATCATGT
CGCCGAAGCGCCGCACCCAGGCCGAGCGCGCGATGGAAACCCAGGGCAAGCTGATCGCCGCCGCCCTGGG
CGTCCTGCGCGAGAAGGGCTATGCCGGCTTCCGCATCGC
