>Addgene plasmid #48100 | pQC | addgene partial sequence | sequence record 77400 | pBR322ori-F 5'-GGGAAACGCCTGGTATCTTT-3'
GGTTTCGCCACCTCTGACTTGAGCGTCGATTTTTGTGATGCTCGTCAGGGGGGCGGAGCCTATGGAAAAA
CGCCAGCAACGCGGCCTTTTTACGGTTCCTGGCCTTTTGCTGGCCTTTTGCTCACATGTTCAGCGCTTGA
ACTTGGCGTAGCGCTCGCGGGCGATTTCCAGGGTCGAGTTGCGGACGCGCTCGAAGCGCTCCTTGTCCTT
CTGCCACAGCGAGCGGACCGCCAGGCCGCGGACCGAGTTGAAGATCAGCCACAGGATGTCCTCCGCGTCG
TCGCGGCTCAGGCCGCGCGACACCAGCACGCCCAGCCACATATCCTCGACGACGAAGCGGTTGCGCTCGA
CGGTGCGCTGGATGCCCTCGCGCAGCGCCGGGTCGCGGTCGGCGGCCACGATCAGGTCCAGCGAGATCGA
GAAGTCGTCGTCCAGGAAGAACTCGGCGGCGTCGTCCAGCATCTGCTGGATGACGTCGTCCTCGGGCTTC
AGCTTGGCCAGGCGGGCGCGGCTGCGCTCGGTGATCTGCTCGTACAGCCACTCGAAGGTGGCCAGCAGCA
GTTCCAGCTTGGTCGGGAAGTGGTGCG
